>Addgene plasmid #46476 | pGEX Rin3-SH2 | depositor full sequence | sequence record 65673 | Full Sequence
ACGTTATCGACTGCACGGTGCACCAATGCTTCTGGCGTCAGGCAGCCATCGGAAGCTGTGGTATGGCTGT
GCAGGTCGTAAATCACTGCATAATTCGTGTCGCTCAAGGCGCACTCCCGTTCTGGATAATGTTTTTTGCG
CCGACATCATAACGGTTCTGGCAAATATTCTGAAATGAGCTGTTGACAATTAATCATCGGCTCGTATAAT
GTGTGGAATTGTGAGCGGATAACAATTTCACACAGGAAACAGTATTCATGTCCCCTATACTAGGTTATTG
GAAAATTAAGGGCCTTGTGCAACCCACTCGACTTCTTTTGGAATATCTTGAAGAAAAATATGAAGAGCAT
TTGTATGAGCGCGATGAAGGTGATAAATGGCGAAACAAAAAGTTTGAATTGGGTTTGGAGTTTCCCAATC
TTCCTTATTATATTGATGGTGATGTTAAATTAACACAGTCTATGGCCATCATACGTTATATAGCTGACAA
GCACAACATGTTGGGTGGTTGTCCAAAAGAGCGTGCAGAGATTTCAATGCTTGAAGGAGCGGTTTTGGAT
ATTAGATACGGTGTTTCGAGAATTGCATATAGTAAAGACTTTGAAACTCTCAAAGTTGATTTTCTTAGCA
AGCTACCTGAAATGCTGAAAATGTTCGAAGATCGTTTATGTCATAAAACATATTTAAATGGTGATCATGT
AACCCATCCTGACTTCATGTTGTATGACGCTCTTGATGTTGTTTTATACATGGACCCAATGTGCCTGGAT
GCGTTCCCAAAATTAGTTTGTTTTAAAAAACGTATTGAAGCTATCCCACAAATTGATAAGTACTTGAAAT
CCAGCAAGTATATAGCATGGCCTTTGCAGGGCTGGCAAGCCACGTTTGGTGGTGGCGACCATCCTCCAAA
ATCGGATCTGGAAGTTCTGTTCCAGGGGCCCCTGGGATCTAAGCTCATCAAAACATGCCCGGTGTGGCTG
CAGCTGAGTCTGGGCCAGGCAGAGGTGGCCAGGATCCTGCACCGGGTGGTGGCTGGGATGTTCCTGGTTC
GCCGGGACAGCAGCTCGAAGCAGCTGGTGCTCTGTGTCCACTTTCCTTCTCTGAACGAAAGCTCGGCCGA
GGTGCTCGAATACACCATTAAGGAAGAAAAGTCGATATTGTACCTGGAAGGCTCGGCTCTTGTGTTTGAG
GACATCTTCAGATTGATTGCGTTCTACTGTGTCAGTAGAGACTTACTGCCCTTCACACTGCGGCTACCCC
ATAGGCGGCCGCATCGTGACTGACTGACGATCTGCCTCGCGCGTTTCGGTGATGACGGTGAAAACCTCTG
ACACATGCAGCTCCCGGAGACGGTCACAGCTTGTCTGTAAGCGGATGCCGGGAGCAGACAAGCCCGTCAG
GGCGCGTCAGCGGGTGTTGGCGGGTGTCGGGGCGCAGCCATGACCCAGTCACGTAGCGATAGCGGAGTGT
ATAATTCTTGAAGACGAAAGGGCCTCGTGATACGCCTATTTTTATAGGTTAATGTCATGATAATAATGGT
TTCTTAGACGTCAGGTGGCACTTTTCGGGGAAATGTGCGCGGAACCCCTATTTGTTTATTTTTCTAAATA
CATTCAAATATGTATCCGCTCATGAGACAATAACCCTGATAAATGCTTCAATAATATTGAAAAAGGAAGA
GTATGAGTATTCAACATTTCCGTGTCGCCCTTATTCCCTTTTTTGCGGCATTTTGCCTTCCTGTTTTTGC
TCACCCAGAAACGCTGGTGAAAGTAAAAGATGCTGAAGATCAGTTGGGTGCACGAGTGGGTTACATCGAA
CTGGATCTCAACAGCGGTAAGATCCTTGAGAGTTTTCGCCCCGAAGAACGTTTTCCAATGATGAGCACTT
TTAAAGTTCTGCTATGTGGCGCGGTATTATCCCGTGTTGACGCCGGGCAAGAGCAACTCGGTCGCCGCAT
ACACTATTCTCAGAATGACTTGGTTGAGTACTCACCAGTCACAGAAAAGCATCTTACGGATGGCATGACA
GTAAGAGAATTATGCAGTGCTGCCATAACCATGAGTGATAACACTGCGGCCAACTTACTTCTGACAACGA
TCGGAGGACCGAAGGAGCTAACCGCTTTTTTGCACAACATGGGGGATCATGTAACTCGCCTTGATCGTTG
GGAACCGGAGCTGAATGAAGCCATACCAAACGACGAGCGTGACACCACGATGCCTGCAGCAATGGCAACA
ACGTTGCGCAAACTATTAACTGGCGAACTACTTACTCTAGCTTCCCGGCAACAATTAATAGACTGGATGG
AGGCGGATAAAGTTGCAGGACCACTTCTGCGCTCGGCCCTTCCGGCTGGCTGGTTTATTGCTGATAAATC
TGGAGCCGGTGAGCGTGGGTCTCGCGGTATCATTGCAGCACTGGGGCCAGATGGTAAGCCCTCCCGTATC
GTAGTTATCTACACGACGGGGAGTCAGGCAACTATGGATGAACGAAATAGACAGATCGCTGAGATAGGTG
CCTCACTGATTAAGCATTGGTAACTGTCAGACCAAGTTTACTCATATATACTTTAGATTGATTTAAAACT
TCATTTTTAATTTAAAAGGATCTAGGTGAAGATCCTTTTTGATAATCTCATGACCAAAATCCCTTAACGT
GAGTTTTCGTTCCACTGAGCGTCAGACCCCGTAGAAAAGATCAAAGGATCTTCTTGAGATCCTTTTTTTC
TGCGCGTAATCTGCTGCTTGCAAACAAAAAAACCACCGCTACCAGCGGTGGTTTGTTTGCCGGATCAAGA
GCTACCAACTCTTTTTCCGAAGGTAACTGGCTTCAGCAGAGCGCAGATACCAAATACTGTCCTTCTAGTG
TAGCCGTAGTTAGGCCACCACTTCAAGAACTCTGTAGCACCGCCTACATACCTCGCTCTGCTAATCCTGT
TACCAGTGGCTGCTGCCAGTGGCGATAAGTCGTGTCTTACCGGGTTGGACTCAAGACGATAGTTACCGGA
TAAGGCGCAGCGGTCGGGCTGAACGGGGGGTTCGTGCACACAGCCCAGCTTGGAGCGAACGACCTACACC
GAACTGAGATACCTACAGCGTGAGCTATGAGAAAGCGCCACGCTTCCCGAAGGGAGAAAGGCGGACAGGT
ATCCGGTAAGCGGCAGGGTCGGAACAGGAGAGCGCACGAGGGAGCTTCCAGGGGGAAACGCCTGGTATCT
TTATAGTCCTGTCGGGTTTCGCCACCTCTGACTTGAGCGTCGATTTTTGTGATGCTCGTCAGGGGGGCGG
AGCCTATGGAAAAACGCCAGCAACGCGGCCTTTTTACGGTTCCTGGCCTTTTGCTGGCCTTTTGCTCACA
TGTTCTTTCCTGCGTTATCCCCTGATTCTGTGGATAACCGTATTACCGCCTTTGAGTGAGCTGATACCGC
TCGCCGCAGCCGAACGACCGAGCGCAGCGAGTCAGTGAGCGAGGAAGCGGAAGAGCGCCTGATGCGGTAT
TTTCTCCTTACGCATCTGTGCGGTATTTCACACCGCATAAATTCCGACACCATCGAATGGTGCAAAACCT
TTCGCGGTATGGCATGATAGCGCCCGGAAGAGAGTCAATTCAGGGTGGTGAATGTGAAACCAGTAACGTT
ATACGATGTCGCAGAGTATGCCGGTGTCTCTTATCAGACCGTTTCCCGCGTGGTGAACCAGGCCAGCCAC
GTTTCTGCGAAAACGCGGGAAAAAGTGGAAGCGGCGATGGCGGAGCTGAATTACATTCCCAACCGCGTGG
CACAACAACTGGCGGGCAAACAGTCGTTGCTGATTGGCGTTGCCACCTCCAGTCTGGCCCTGCACGCGCC
GTCGCAAATTGTCGCGGCGATTAAATCTCGCGCCGATCAACTGGGTGCCAGCGTGGTGGTGTCGATGGTA
GAACGAAGCGGCGTCGAAGCCTGTAAAGCGGCGGTGCACAATCTTCTCGCGCAACGCGTCAGTGGGCTGA
TCATTAACTATCCGCTGGATGACCAGGATGCCATTGCTGTGGAAGCTGCCTGCACTAATGTTCCGGCGTT
ATTTCTTGATGTCTCTGACCAGACACCCATCAACAGTATTATTTTCTCCCATGAAGACGGTACGCGACTG
GGCGTGGAGCATCTGGTCGCATTGGGTCACCAGCAAATCGCGCTGTTAGCGGGCCCATTAAGTTCTGTCT
CGGCGCGTCTGCGTCTGGCTGGCTGGCATAAATATCTCACTCGCAATCAAATTCAGCCGATAGCGGAACG
GGAAGGCGACTGGAGTGCCATGTCCGGTTTTCAACAAACCATGCAAATGCTGAATGAGGGCATCGTTCCC
ACTGCGATGCTGGTTGCCAACGATCAGATGGCGCTGGGCGCAATGCGCGCCATTACCGAGTCCGGGCTGC
GCGTTGGTGCGGATATCTCGGTAGTGGGATACGACGATACCGAAGACAGCTCATGTTATATCCCGCCGTC
AACCACCATCAAACAGGATTTTCGCCTGCTGGGGCAAACCAGCGTGGACCGCTTGCTGCAACTCTCTCAG
GGCCAGGCGGTGAAGGGCAATCAGCTGTTGCCCGTCTCACTGGTGAAAAGAAAAACCACCCTGGCGCCCA
ATACGCAAACCGCCTCTCCCCGCGCGTTGGCCGATTCATTAATGCAGCTGGCACGACAGGTTTCCCGACT
GGAAAGCGGGCAGTGAGCGCAACGCAATTAATGTGAGTTAGCTCACTCATTAGGCACCCCAGGCTTTACA
CTTTATGCTTCCGGCTCGTATGTTGTGTGGAATTGTGAGCGGATAACAATTTCACACAGGAAACAGCTAT
GACCATGATTACGGATTCACTGGCCGTCGTTTTACAACGTCGTGACTGGGAAAACCCTGGCGTTACCCAA
CTTAATCGCCTTGCAGCACATCCCCCTTTCGCCAGCTGGCGTAATAGCGAAGAGGCCCGCACCGATCGCC
CTTCCCAACAGTTGCGCAGCCTGAATGGCGAATGGCGCTTTGCCTGGTTTCCGGCACCAGAAGCGGTGCC
GGAAAGCTGGCTGGAGTGCGATCTTCCTGAGGCCGATACTGTCGTCGTCCCCTCAAACTGGCAGATGCAC
GGTTACGATGCGCCCATCTACACCAACGTAACCTATCCCATTACGGTCAATCCGCCGTTTGTTCCCACGG
AGAATCCGACGGGTTGTTACTCGCTCACATTTAATGTTGATGAAAGCTGGCTACAGGAAGGCCAGACGCG
AATTATTTTTGATGGCGTTGGAATT
Features (pLannotate 1.2.2; 17 found; start..end, strand, type, name):
      6..107     -  CDS            yciV (fragment): RNAAM_ECOLI - Also known as trpH From Escherichia coli (strain K12).
    183..211     +  promoter       tac promoter: strong E. coli promoter; hybrid between the trp and lac UV5 promoters
    219..235     +  protein_bind   lac operator: The lac repressor binds to the lac operator to inhibit transcription in E. coli. This inhibition can be relieved by adding lactose or isopropyl-β-D-thiogalactopyranoside (IPTG). lac repressor encoded by lacI
    258..911     +  CDS            GST26_SCHJA: Experimental evidence at protein level: Swiss-Prot protein existence level 1. GST isoenzymes appear to play a central role in the parasite detoxification system. Other functions are also suspected including a role in increasing the solubility of haematin in the parasite gut. From Schistosoma japonicum (Blood fluke).
    951..1262    +  CDS            RIN3 (fragment): RIN3_HUMAN - Experimental evidence at protein level: Swiss-Prot protein existence level 1. Ras effector protein that functions as a guanine nucleotide exchange (GEF) for RAB5B and RAB31, by exchanging bound GDP for free GTP. Required for normal RAB31 function. From Homo sapiens (Human).
   1292..1331    +  CDS            rop (fragment): Rop protein, which maintains plasmids at low copy number; rop
   1433..1473    +  misc_feature   bom (fragment): basis of mobility region from pBR322
   1578..1682    +  promoter       AmpR promoter: bla
   1683..2543    +  CDS            AmpR: β-lactamase; bla; confers resistance to ampicillin, carbenicillin, and related antibiotics
   2714..3302    +  rep_origin     ori: high-copy-number ColE1/pMB1/pBR322/pUC origin of replication
   3488..3539    -  misc_feature   bom (fragment): basis of mobility region from pBR322
   3546..3623    +  promoter       lacIq promoter: lacI (mutant); In the lacIq allele, a single base change in the promoter boosts expression of the lacI gene about 10-fold.
   3624..4706    +  CDS            lacI: lac repressor; lacI; The lac repressor binds to the lac operator to inhibit transcription in E. coli. This inhibition can be relieved by adding lactose or isopropyl-β-D-thiogalactopyranoside (IPTG).
   4719..4740    +  protein_bind   CAP binding site: CAP binding activates transcription in the presence of cAMP. E. coli catabolite activator protein
   4755..4785    +  promoter       lac promoter: promoter for the E. coli lac operon
   4793..4809    +  protein_bind   lac operator: The lac repressor binds to the lac operator to inhibit transcription in E. coli. This inhibition can be relieved by adding lactose or isopropyl-β-D-thiogalactopyranoside (IPTG). lac repressor encoded by lacI
   4829..5002    +  CDS            lacZα: LacZα fragment of β-galactosidase; lacZ fragment
