[The description below was written by a language model from this plasmid's Addgene catalogue record and pLannotate feature annotations shown in this document.]
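Description:
pGEX Rin3-SH2 is a bacterial expression plasmid built on the pGEX6P1 backbone for producing the SH2 domain of human RIN3 as a glutathione S-transferase fusion in E. coli. The insert is a short fragment of about 330 bp encoding amino acids 55-157 of RIN3, a Ras effector that acts as a guanine nucleotide exchange factor for RAB5B and RAB31. It was cloned between a 5′ BglII site, which was destroyed during cloning, and a retained 3′ NotI site. The fragment lies in frame downstream of the Schistosoma japonicum GST coding sequence. A PreScission protease recognition site sits between the two, so the GST moiety can be cleaved off after affinity purification on glutathione resin. The depositor gives the fusion protein a mass of roughly 36.7 kDa.

Expression is driven by the tac promoter, a strong trp/lac hybrid, followed by a lac operator. The plasmid also carries lacI under the lacIq promoter, so it supplies its own repressor. This keeps transcription off until it is induced with IPTG. Propagation relies on a ColE1/pBR322-type origin and selection on the β-lactamase (AmpR) gene for ampicillin resistance. The catalogue lists the plasmid as low copy, although the annotation software labels the origin generically as high copy. The remaining annotated features (rop and bom fragments, a yciV fragment, and a lac promoter/lacZα segment downstream of lacI) are backbone remnants with no evident role in the fusion's expression. The full sequence record is 5,275 nt, consistent with the stated backbone plus insert. The associated publication concerns high-throughput phosphotyrosine profiling with SH2 domains, which suggests the purified GST-SH2 protein serves as a probe for tyrosine-phosphorylated binding sites.
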