Addgene plasmid #46476: pGEX Rin3-SH2
Depositing lab: Bruce Mayer. Depositing organization: University of Connecticut Health Center. Publication: High-throughput phosphotyrosine profiling using SH2 domains. Machida K, Thompson CM, Dierck K, Jablonowski K, Karkkainen S, Liu B, Zhang H, Nash PD, Newman DK, Nollau P, Pawson T, Renkema GH, Saksela K, Schiller MR, Shin DG, Mayer BJ. Mol Cell. 2007 Jun 22;26(6):899-915. 10.1016/j.molcel.2007.05.031 PubMed 17588523.
Backbone
  Vector backbone: pGEX6P1
  Backbone manufacturer: GE Healthcare Biosciences
  Backbone size w/o insert (bp): 4900
  Vector type: Bacterial Expression
Growth in bacteria
  Bacterial resistance: Ampicillin, 100 μg/mL
  Growth temperature: 37°C
  Growth strain: DH5alpha
  Copy number: Low Copy
Gene/Insert
  Gene/Insert name: Rin3 (alt names: Rin3; RIN3)
  Species: H. sapiens (human)
  Insert size (bp): 328
  Mutation: contains amino acids 55-157
  GenBank ID: Rin3
  Entrez Gene: RIN3
  Promoter: Tac
  Tag / fusion protein: GST (N terminal on backbone); PreScission (N terminal on backbone)
  Cloning method: Restriction Enzyme; 5′ cloning site BglII (destroyed during cloning); 3′ cloning site NotI (not destroyed)
  Sequencing primers: 5′ pGEX-5; 3′ pGEX-3
Terms and licenses: Academic/Nonprofit Terms; Industry Terms: Not Available to Industry
Depositor comments: The molecular weight of the GST fusion protein is approximately 36.7 kDa
How to cite: pGEX Rin3-SH2 was a gift from Bruce Mayer (Addgene plasmid # 46476 ; http://n2t.net/addgene:46476 ; RRID:Addgene_46476)
