>Addgene plasmid #46476 | pGEX Rin3-SH2 | depositor partial sequence | sequence record 65674 | Insert sequence
AGATCTAAGCTCATCAAAACATGCCCGGTGTGGCTGCAGCTGAGTCTGGGCCAGGCAGAGGTGGCCAGGA
TCCTGCACCGGGTGGTGGCTGGGATGTTCCTGGTTCGCCGGGACAGCAGCTCGAAGCAGCTGGTGCTCTG
TGTCCACTTTCCTTCTCTGAACGAAAGCTCGGCCGAGGTGCTCGAATACACCATTAAGGAAGAAAAGTCG
ATATTGTACCTGGAAGGCTCGGCTCTTGTGTTTGAGGACATCTTCAGATTGATTGCGTTCTACTGTGTCA
GTAGAGACTTACTGCCCTTCACACTGCGGCTACCCCATAGGCGGCCGC
