>Addgene plasmid #46476 | pGEX Rin3-SH2 | addgene partial sequence | sequence record 67992 | pGEX5
AGTTCTGTTCCAGGGGCCCCTGGGATCTAAGCTCATCAAAACATGCCCGGTGTGGCTGCAGCTGAGTCTG
GGCCAGGCAGAGGTGGCCAGGATCCTGCACCGGGTGGTGGCTGGGATGTTCCTGGTTCGCCGGGACAGCA
GCTCGAAGCAGCTGGTGCTCTGTGTCCACTTTCCTTCTCTGAACGAAAGCTCGGCCGAGGTGCTCGAATA
CACCATTAAGGAAGAAAAGTCGATATTGTACCTGGAAGGCTCGGCTCTTGTGTTTGAGGACATCTTCAGA
TTGATTGCGTTCTACTGTGTCAGTAGAGACTTACTGCCCTTCACACTGCGGCTACCCCATAGGCGGCCGC
ATCGTGACTGACTGACGATCTGCCTCGCGCGTTTCGGTGATGACGGTGAAAACCTCTGACACATGCAGCT
CCCGGAGACGGTCACAGCTTGTCTGTAAGCGGATGCCGGGAGCAGACAAGCCCGTCAGGGCGCGTCAGCG
GGTGTTGGCGGGTGTCGGGGCGCAGCCATGACCCAGTCACGTAGCGATAGCGGAGTGTATAATTCTTGAA
GACGAAAGGGCCTCGTGATACGCCTATTTTTATAGGTTAATGTCATGATAATAATGGTTTCTTAGACGTC
AGGTGGCACTTTTCGGGGAAATGTGCGCGGAACCCCTATTTGTTTATTTTTCTAAATACATTCAAATATG
TATCCGCTCATGAGACAATAACCCTGATAAATGCTTCAATAATATTGAAAAAGGAAGAGTATGAGTATTC
AACATTTCCGTGTCGCCCTTATTCCCTTTTTTGCGGCATTTTGCCTTCCTGTTTTTGCTCACCCAGAAAC
GCTGGTGAAAGTAAAAGATGCTGAA
